Addgene plasmid #78506: GST-PS-Sos1 (PRM) - Cys (XSB364)
Purpose: Construct for expressing Sos1 proline-rich motif in E. Coli, with a C-terminal Cys for labeling
Depositing lab: Ron Vale. Depositing organization: University of California, San Francisco (UCSF). Publication: Phase separation of signaling molecules promotes T cell receptor signal transduction. Su X, Ditlev JA, Hui E, Xing W, Banjade S, Okrut J, King DS, Taunton J, Rosen MK, Vale RD. Science. 2016 Apr 29;352(6285):595-9. doi: 10.1126/science.aad9964. Epub 2016 Apr 7. PubMed 27056844.
Backbone
  Vector backbone: pGEX-6P-1
  Total vector size (bp): 5600
  Vector type: Bacterial Expression
Growth in bacteria
  Bacterial resistance: Ampicillin, 100 μg/mL
  Growth temperature: 37°C
  Growth strain: DH5alpha
  Copy number: High Copy
Gene/Insert
  Gene/Insert name: Sos1 -Cys (PRM)
  Species: H. sapiens (human)
  Entrez Gene: SOS1 (a.k.a. GF1, GGF1, GINGF, HGF, NS4, SOS-1)
  Tag / fusion protein: GST followed by a prescission protease claevage site (N terminal on insert)
Terms and licenses: Academic/Nonprofit Terms; Industry Terms: Not Available to Industry
How to cite: GST-PS-Sos1 (PRM) - Cys (XSB364) was a gift from Ron Vale (Addgene plasmid # 78506 ; http://n2t.net/addgene:78506 ; RRID:Addgene_78506)
