[The description below was written by a language model from this plasmid's Addgene catalogue record and pLannotate feature annotations shown in this document.]
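Description:
GST-PS-Sos1 (PRM) - Cys (XSB364) is a bacterial expression plasmid of about 5.6 kb built on the pGEX-6P-1 backbone, designed to produce the proline-rich motif region of human SOS1 in E. coli as a glutathione S-transferase fusion. It replicates from a high-copy ColE1/pMB1-type origin and is selected with ampicillin through the β-lactamase gene under its own promoter. The annotation also picks up short remnants typical of this backbone, including bom and rop fragments, a small yciV fragment, and a lac promoter/operator with a lacZα segment downstream of lacI.

Expression is driven by the hybrid tac promoter followed by a lac operator. The plasmid carries its own lacI gene under the lacIq promoter, so transcription is kept repressed until it is relieved with IPTG. The open reading frame begins with Schistosoma japonicum GST, followed according to the catalogue entry by a PreScission protease cleavage site (not separately annotated in the feature table, but consistent with the short gap between the GST and insert annotations). This leads into a roughly 600 bp fragment of SOS1, a Ras guanine nucleotide exchange factor. The record states that a cysteine has been added at the C-terminus for labelling, which would allow site-specific attachment of a thiol-reactive probe such as a fluorophore. The exact residue boundaries of the SOS1 fragment are not given.

The GST tag permits affinity purification on glutathione resin, and protease cleavage can then release the SOS1 fragment from the tag. The associated publication concerns phase separation of signalling molecules in T cell receptor signal transduction, which suggests the labelled protein was made for in vitro study of such assemblies.
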