Features (pLannotate 1.2.2; 17 found; start..end, strand, type, name):
      6..107     -  CDS            yciV (fragment): RNAAM_ECOLI - Also known as trpH From Escherichia coli (strain K12).
    183..211     +  promoter       tac promoter: strong E. coli promoter; hybrid between the trp and lac UV5 promoters
    219..235     +  protein_bind   lac operator: The lac repressor binds to the lac operator to inhibit transcription in E. coli. This inhibition can be relieved by adding lactose or isopropyl-β-D-thiogalactopyranoside (IPTG). lac repressor encoded by lacI
    258..911     +  CDS            GST26_SCHJA: Experimental evidence at protein level: Swiss-Prot protein existence level 1. GST isoenzymes appear to play a central role in the parasite detoxification system. Other functions are also suspected including a role in increasing the solubility of haematin in the parasite gut. From Schistosoma japonicum (Blood fluke).
    948..1559    +  CDS            SOS1 (fragment): SOS1_HUMAN - Experimental evidence at protein level: Swiss-Prot protein existence level 1. Promotes the exchange of Ras-bound GDP by GTP (PubMed:8493579). Probably by promoting Ras activation, regulates phosphorylation of MAP kinase MAPK3 in response to EGF (PubMed:17339331). Catalytic component of a trimeric complex that participates in transduction of signals from Ras to Rac by promoting the Rac-specific guanine nucleotide exchange factor (GEF) activity (By similarity). From Homo sapiens (Human).
   1603..1642    +  CDS            rop (fragment): Rop protein, which maintains plasmids at low copy number; rop
   1744..1784    +  misc_feature   bom (fragment): basis of mobility region from pBR322
   1889..1993    +  promoter       AmpR promoter: bla
   1994..2854    +  CDS            AmpR: β-lactamase; bla; confers resistance to ampicillin, carbenicillin, and related antibiotics
   3025..3613    +  rep_origin     ori: high-copy-number ColE1/pMB1/pBR322/pUC origin of replication
   3799..3850    -  misc_feature   bom (fragment): basis of mobility region from pBR322
   3857..3934    +  promoter       lacIq promoter: lacI (mutant); In the lacIq allele, a single base change in the promoter boosts expression of the lacI gene about 10-fold.
   3935..5017    +  CDS            lacI: lac repressor; lacI; The lac repressor binds to the lac operator to inhibit transcription in E. coli. This inhibition can be relieved by adding lactose or isopropyl-β-D-thiogalactopyranoside (IPTG).
   5030..5051    +  protein_bind   CAP binding site: CAP binding activates transcription in the presence of cAMP. E. coli catabolite activator protein
   5066..5096    +  promoter       lac promoter: promoter for the E. coli lac operon
   5104..5120    +  protein_bind   lac operator: The lac repressor binds to the lac operator to inhibit transcription in E. coli. This inhibition can be relieved by adding lactose or isopropyl-β-D-thiogalactopyranoside (IPTG). lac repressor encoded by lacI
   5140..5313    +  CDS            lacZα: LacZα fragment of β-galactosidase; lacZ fragment
>Addgene plasmid #78506 | GST-PS-Sos1 (PRM) - Cys (XSB364) | depositor full sequence | sequence record 146460 | GST-PS-Sos1 (PRM) - Cys (XSB364) sequence 5586 bps
ACGTTATCGACTGCACGGTGCACCAATGCTTCTGGCGTCAGGCAGCCATCGGAAGCTGTGGTATGGCTGT
GCAGGTCGTAAATCACTGCATAATTCGTGTCGCTCAAGGCGCACTCCCGTTCTGGATAATGTTTTTTGCG
CCGACATCATAACGGTTCTGGCAAATATTCTGAAATGAGCTGTTGACAATTAATCATCGGCTCGTATAAT
GTGTGGAATTGTGAGCGGATAACAATTTCACACAGGAAACAGTATTCATGTCCCCTATACTAGGTTATTG
GAAAATTAAGGGCCTTGTGCAACCCACTCGACTTCTTTTGGAATATCTTGAAGAAAAATATGAAGAGCAT
TTGTATGAGCGCGATGAAGGTGATAAATGGCGAAACAAAAAGTTTGAATTGGGTTTGGAGTTTCCCAATC
TTCCTTATTATATTGATGGTGATGTTAAATTAACACAGTCTATGGCCATCATACGTTATATAGCTGACAA
GCACAACATGTTGGGTGGTTGTCCAAAAGAGCGTGCAGAGATTTCAATGCTTGAAGGAGCGGTTTTGGAT
ATTAGATACGGTGTTTCGAGAATTGCATATAGTAAAGACTTTGAAACTCTCAAAGTTGATTTTCTTAGCA
AGCTACCTGAAATGCTGAAAATGTTCGAAGATCGTTTATGTCATAAAACATATTTAAATGGTGATCATGT
AACCCATCCTGACTTCATGTTGTATGACGCTCTTGATGTTGTTTTATACATGGACCCAATGTGCCTGGAT
GCGTTCCCAAAATTAGTTTGTTTTAAAAAACGTATTGAAGCTATCCCACAAATTGATAAGTACTTGAAAT
CCAGCAAGTATATAGCATGGCCTTTGCAGGGCTGGCAAGCCACGTTTGGTGGTGGCGACCATCCTCCAAA
ATCGGATCTGGAAGTTCTGTTCCAGGGGCCCCTGGGATCCAATGATACCGTCTTTATCCAAGTTACTCTG
CCGCACGGTCCCCGTTCTGCCTCCGTGAGCAGCATCAGTCTGACCAAAGGTACCGATGAAGTACCTGTTC
CGCCGCCAGTGCCTCCGCGTCGCCGCCCAGAATCAGCCCCAGCAGAATCTTCCCCAAGTAAAATCATGAG
CAAACATCTGGATAGTCCGCCCGCAATCCCGCCGCGTCAACCGACCAGCAAAGCATATAGTCCACGCTAC
AGCATTTCAGATCGTACGTCAATTTCTGACCCACCAGAATCGCCCCCGCTGCTGCCGCCGCGCGAACCGG
TTCGCACACCGGATGTGTTCTCTAGCAGTCCGTTGCATCTGCAACCGCCACCGCTGGGCAAGAAATCTGA
TCACGGGAATGCGTTCTTTCCAAACTCGCCATCGCCGTTTACGCCGCCCCCGCCGCAAACCCCTTCGCCG
CACGGGACTCGGCGTCATCTCCCCAGCCCGCCGCTGACCCAGGAAGTCGATCTGCACAGTATCGCGGGTC
CTCCGGTGCCGCCACGCCAGAGTACCTCGCAGCATATCCCGAAACTTCCGCCGAAAACATATAAGCGTGA
GCACACACACCCATCCATGTGCTAAGTCGACTCGAGCGGCCGCATCGTGACTGACTGACGATCTGCCTCG
CGCGTTTCGGTGATGACGGTGAAAACCTCTGACACATGCAGCTCCCGGAGACGGTCACAGCTTGTCTGTA
AGCGGATGCCGGGAGCAGACAAGCCCGTCAGGGCGCGTCAGCGGGTGTTGGCGGGTGTCGGGGCGCAGCC
ATGACCCAGTCACGTAGCGATAGCGGAGTGTATAATTCTTGAAGACGAAAGGGCCTCGTGATACGCCTAT
TTTTATAGGTTAATGTCATGATAATAATGGTTTCTTAGACGTCAGGTGGCACTTTTCGGGGAAATGTGCG
CGGAACCCCTATTTGTTTATTTTTCTAAATACATTCAAATATGTATCCGCTCATGAGACAATAACCCTGA
TAAATGCTTCAATAATATTGAAAAAGGAAGAGTATGAGTATTCAACATTTCCGTGTCGCCCTTATTCCCT
TTTTTGCGGCATTTTGCCTTCCTGTTTTTGCTCACCCAGAAACGCTGGTGAAAGTAAAAGATGCTGAAGA
TCAGTTGGGTGCACGAGTGGGTTACATCGAACTGGATCTCAACAGCGGTAAGATCCTTGAGAGTTTTCGC
CCCGAAGAACGTTTTCCAATGATGAGCACTTTTAAAGTTCTGCTATGTGGCGCGGTATTATCCCGTGTTG
ACGCCGGGCAAGAGCAACTCGGTCGCCGCATACACTATTCTCAGAATGACTTGGTTGAGTACTCACCAGT
CACAGAAAAGCATCTTACGGATGGCATGACAGTAAGAGAATTATGCAGTGCTGCCATAACCATGAGTGAT
AACACTGCGGCCAACTTACTTCTGACAACGATCGGAGGACCGAAGGAGCTAACCGCTTTTTTGCACAACA
TGGGGGATCATGTAACTCGCCTTGATCGTTGGGAACCGGAGCTGAATGAAGCCATACCAAACGACGAGCG
TGACACCACGATGCCTGCAGCAATGGCAACAACGTTGCGCAAACTATTAACTGGCGAACTACTTACTCTA
GCTTCCCGGCAACAATTAATAGACTGGATGGAGGCGGATAAAGTTGCAGGACCACTTCTGCGCTCGGCCC
TTCCGGCTGGCTGGTTTATTGCTGATAAATCTGGAGCCGGTGAGCGTGGGTCTCGCGGTATCATTGCAGC
ACTGGGGCCAGATGGTAAGCCCTCCCGTATCGTAGTTATCTACACGACGGGGAGTCAGGCAACTATGGAT
GAACGAAATAGACAGATCGCTGAGATAGGTGCCTCACTGATTAAGCATTGGTAACTGTCAGACCAAGTTT
ACTCATATATACTTTAGATTGATTTAAAACTTCATTTTTAATTTAAAAGGATCTAGGTGAAGATCCTTTT
TGATAATCTCATGACCAAAATCCCTTAACGTGAGTTTTCGTTCCACTGAGCGTCAGACCCCGTAGAAAAG
ATCAAAGGATCTTCTTGAGATCCTTTTTTTCTGCGCGTAATCTGCTGCTTGCAAACAAAAAAACCACCGC
TACCAGCGGTGGTTTGTTTGCCGGATCAAGAGCTACCAACTCTTTTTCCGAAGGTAACTGGCTTCAGCAG
AGCGCAGATACCAAATACTGTCCTTCTAGTGTAGCCGTAGTTAGGCCACCACTTCAAGAACTCTGTAGCA
CCGCCTACATACCTCGCTCTGCTAATCCTGTTACCAGTGGCTGCTGCCAGTGGCGATAAGTCGTGTCTTA
CCGGGTTGGACTCAAGACGATAGTTACCGGATAAGGCGCAGCGGTCGGGCTGAACGGGGGGTTCGTGCAC
ACAGCCCAGCTTGGAGCGAACGACCTACACCGAACTGAGATACCTACAGCGTGAGCTATGAGAAAGCGCC
ACGCTTCCCGAAGGGAGAAAGGCGGACAGGTATCCGGTAAGCGGCAGGGTCGGAACAGGAGAGCGCACGA
GGGAGCTTCCAGGGGGAAACGCCTGGTATCTTTATAGTCCTGTCGGGTTTCGCCACCTCTGACTTGAGCG
TCGATTTTTGTGATGCTCGTCAGGGGGGCGGAGCCTATGGAAAAACGCCAGCAACGCGGCCTTTTTACGG
TTCCTGGCCTTTTGCTGGCCTTTTGCTCACATGTTCTTTCCTGCGTTATCCCCTGATTCTGTGGATAACC
GTATTACCGCCTTTGAGTGAGCTGATACCGCTCGCCGCAGCCGAACGACCGAGCGCAGCGAGTCAGTGAG
CGAGGAAGCGGAAGAGCGCCTGATGCGGTATTTTCTCCTTACGCATCTGTGCGGTATTTCACACCGCATA
AATTCCGACACCATCGAATGGTGCAAAACCTTTCGCGGTATGGCATGATAGCGCCCGGAAGAGAGTCAAT
TCAGGGTGGTGAATGTGAAACCAGTAACGTTATACGATGTCGCAGAGTATGCCGGTGTCTCTTATCAGAC
CGTTTCCCGCGTGGTGAACCAGGCCAGCCACGTTTCTGCGAAAACGCGGGAAAAAGTGGAAGCGGCGATG
GCGGAGCTGAATTACATTCCCAACCGCGTGGCACAACAACTGGCGGGCAAACAGTCGTTGCTGATTGGCG
TTGCCACCTCCAGTCTGGCCCTGCACGCGCCGTCGCAAATTGTCGCGGCGATTAAATCTCGCGCCGATCA
ACTGGGTGCCAGCGTGGTGGTGTCGATGGTAGAACGAAGCGGCGTCGAAGCCTGTAAAGCGGCGGTGCAC
AATCTTCTCGCGCAACGCGTCAGTGGGCTGATCATTAACTATCCGCTGGATGACCAGGATGCCATTGCTG
TGGAAGCTGCCTGCACTAATGTTCCGGCGTTATTTCTTGATGTCTCTGACCAGACACCCATCAACAGTAT
TATTTTCTCCCATGAAGACGGTACGCGACTGGGCGTGGAGCATCTGGTCGCATTGGGTCACCAGCAAATC
GCGCTGTTAGCGGGCCCATTAAGTTCTGTCTCGGCGCGTCTGCGTCTGGCTGGCTGGCATAAATATCTCA
CTCGCAATCAAATTCAGCCGATAGCGGAACGGGAAGGCGACTGGAGTGCCATGTCCGGTTTTCAACAAAC
CATGCAAATGCTGAATGAGGGCATCGTTCCCACTGCGATGCTGGTTGCCAACGATCAGATGGCGCTGGGC
GCAATGCGCGCCATTACCGAGTCCGGGCTGCGCGTTGGTGCGGATATCTCGGTAGTGGGATACGACGATA
CCGAAGACAGCTCATGTTATATCCCGCCGTCAACCACCATCAAACAGGATTTTCGCCTGCTGGGGCAAAC
CAGCGTGGACCGCTTGCTGCAACTCTCTCAGGGCCAGGCGGTGAAGGGCAATCAGCTGTTGCCCGTCTCA
CTGGTGAAAAGAAAAACCACCCTGGCGCCCAATACGCAAACCGCCTCTCCCCGCGCGTTGGCCGATTCAT
TAATGCAGCTGGCACGACAGGTTTCCCGACTGGAAAGCGGGCAGTGAGCGCAACGCAATTAATGTGAGTT
AGCTCACTCATTAGGCACCCCAGGCTTTACACTTTATGCTTCCGGCTCGTATGTTGTGTGGAATTGTGAG
CGGATAACAATTTCACACAGGAAACAGCTATGACCATGATTACGGATTCACTGGCCGTCGTTTTACAACG
TCGTGACTGGGAAAACCCTGGCGTTACCCAACTTAATCGCCTTGCAGCACATCCCCCTTTCGCCAGCTGG
CGTAATAGCGAAGAGGCCCGCACCGATCGCCCTTCCCAACAGTTGCGCAGCCTGAATGGCGAATGGCGCT
TTGCCTGGTTTCCGGCACCAGAAGCGGTGCCGGAAAGCTGGCTGGAGTGCGATCTTCCTGAGGCCGATAC
TGTCGTCGTCCCCTCAAACTGGCAGATGCACGGTTACGATGCGCCCATCTACACCAACGTAACCTATCCC
ATTACGGTCAATCCGCCGTTTGTTCCCACGGAGAATCCGACGGGTTGTTACTCGCTCACATTTAATGTTG
ATGAAAGCTGGCTACAGGAAGGCCAGACGCGAATTATTTTTGATGGCGTTGGAATT
