>Addgene plasmid #78506 | GST-PS-Sos1 (PRM) - Cys (XSB364) | addgene partial sequence | sequence record 149104 | AmpSeq-F 5'-ctcatgagcggatacatatttgaa-3'
AAATAAACAAATAGGGGTTCCGCGCACATTTCCCCGAAAAGTGCCACCTGACGTCTAAGAAACCATTATT
ATCATGACATTAACCTATAAAAATAGGCGTATCACGAGGCCCTTTCGTCTTCAAGAATTATACACTCCGC
TATCGCTACGTGACTGGGTCATGGCTGCGCCCCGACACCCGCCAACACCCGCTGACGCGCCCTGACGGGC
TTGTCTGCTCCCGGCATCCGCTTACAGACAAGCTGTGACCGTCTCCGGGAGCTGCATGTGTCAGAGGTTT
TCACCGTCATCACCGAAACGCGCGAGGCAGATCGTCAGTCAGTCACGATGCGGCCGCTCGAGTCGACTTA
GCACATGGATGGGTGTGTGTGCTCACGCTTATATGTTTTCGGCGGAAGTTTCGGGATATGCTGCGAGGTA
CTCTGGCGTGGCGGCACCGGAGGACCCGCGATACTGTGCAGATCGACTTCCTGGGTCAGCGGCGGGCTGG
GGAGATGACGCCGAGTCCCGTGCGGCGAAGGGGTTTGCGGCGGGGGCGGCGTAAACGGCGATGGCGAGTT
TGGAAAGAACGCATTCCCGTGATCAGATTTCTTGCCCAGCGGTGGCGGTTGCAGATGCAACGGACTGCTA
GAGAACACATCCGGTGTGCGAACCGGTTCGCGCGGCGGCAGCAGCGGGGGCGATTCTGGTGGGTCAGAAA
TTGACGTACGATCTGAAATGCTGTAGCGTGGACTATATGCTTTGCTGGTCGGTTGACGCGGCGGGATTGC
GGGCGGACTATCCAGATGTTTGCTCATGATTTTACTTGGGGAAGATTCTGCTGGGGCTGATTCTGGGCGG
CGACGCGGAGGCACTGGCGGCGGAACAGGTACTTCATCGGTACCTTTGGTCAGACTGATGCTGCTCACGG
AGGCAGAACGGGGACCGTGCGGCAGAGTAACTTGGATAAAGACGGTATCATTGGATCCCAGGGGCCCCTG
GAACAGAACTTCCAGATCCGATTTTGGAGGATGGTCGCCACCACCAAACGTGGCTTGCCAGCCCTGCAAA
GGCCATGCTATATACTTGCTGGATTTCAAGTACTTATCAATTTG
