>Addgene plasmid #78506 | GST-PS-Sos1 (PRM) - Cys (XSB364) | addgene partial sequence | sequence record 149106 | pEXT20-F2 5'-GCATAATTCGTGTCGC-3'
TGTTTTTTGCGCCGACATCATAACGGTTCTGGCAAATATTCTGAAATGAGCTGTTGACAATTAATCATCG
GCTCGTATAATGTGTGGAATTGTGAGCGGATAACAATTTCACACAGGAAACAGTATTCATGTCCCCTATA
CTAGGTTATTGGAAAATTAAGGGCCTTGTGCAACCCACTCGACTTCTTTTGGAATATCTTGAAGAAAAAT
ATGAAGAGCATTTGTATGAGCGCGATGAAGGTGATAAATGGCGAAACAAAAAGTTTGAATTGGGTTTGGA
GTTTCCCAATCTTCCTTATTATATTGATGGTGATGTTAAATTAACACAGTCTATGGCCATCATACGTTAT
ATAGCTGACAAGCACAACATGTTGGGTGGTTGTCCAAAAGAGCGTGCAGAGATTTCAATGCTTGAAGGAG
CGGTTTTGGATATTAGATACGGTGTTTCGAGAATTGCATATAGTAAAGACTTTGAAACTCTCAAAGTTGA
TTTTCTTAGCAAGCTACCTGAAATGCTGAAAATGTTCGAAGATCGTTTATGTCATAAAACATATTTAAAT
GGTGATCATGTAACCCATCCTGACTTCATGTTGTATGACGCTCTTGATGTTGTTTTATACATGGACCCAA
TGTGCCTGGATGCGTTCCCAAAATTAGTTTGTTTTAAAAAACGTATTGAAGCTATCCCACAAATTGATAA
GTACTTGAAATCCAGCAAGTATATAGCATGGCCTTTGCAGGGCTGGCAAGCCACGTTTGGTGGTGGCGAC
CATCCTCCAAAATCGGATCTGGAAGTTCTGTTCCAGGGGCCCCTGGGATCCAATGATACCGTCTTTATCC
AAGTTACTCTGCCGCACGGTCCCCGTTCTGCCTCCGTGAGCAGCATCAGTCTGACCAAAGGTACCGATGA
AGTACCTGTTCCGCCGCCAGTGCCTCCGCGTCGCCGCCCAGAATCAGCCCCAGCAGAATCTTCCCCAAGT
AAAATCATGAGCAA
